>Addgene plasmid #230830 | GFAP-Flex-MCS-WPRE-SV40 - GCH32 | addgene full sequence | sequence record 466634 | Addgene NGS Result
TTGAGATCCTTTTTTTCTGCGCGTAATCTGCTGCTTGCAAACAAAAAAACCACCGCTACCAGCGGTGGTT
TGTTTGCCGGATCAAGAGCTACCAACTCTTTTTCCGAAGGTAACTGGCTTCAGCAGAGCGCAGATACCAA
ATACTGTTCTTCTAGTGTAGCCGTAGTTAGGCCACCACTTCAAGAACTCTGTAGCACCGCCTACATACCT
CGCTCTGCTAATCCTGTTACCAGTGGCTGCTGCCAGTGGCGATAAGTCGTGTCTTACCGGGTTGGACTCA
AGACGATAGTTACCGGATAAGGCGCAGCGGTCGGGCTGAACGGGGGGTTCGTGCACACAGCCCAGCTTGG
AGCGAACGACCTACACCGAACTGAGATACCTACAGCGTGAGCTATGAGAAAGCGCCACGCTTCCCGAAGG
GAGAAAGGCGGACAGGTATCCGGTAAGCGGCAGGGTCGGAACAGGAGAGCGCACGAGGGAGCTTCCAGGG
GGAAACGCCTGGTATCTTTATAGTCCTGTCGGGTTTCGCCACCTCTGACTTGAGCGTCGATTTTTGTGAT
GCTCGTCAGGGGGGCGGAGCCTATGGAAAAACGCCAGCAACGCGGCCTTTTTACGGTTCCTGGCCTTTTG
CTGGCCTTTTGCTCACATGTTCTTTCCTGCGTTATCCCCTGATTCTGTGGATAACCGTATTACCGCCTTT
GAGTGAGCTGATACCGCTCGCCGCAGCCGAACGACCGAGCGCAGCGAGTCAGTGAGCGAGGAAGCGGAAG
AGCGCCCAATACGCAAACCGCCTCTCCCCGCGCGTTGGCCGATTCATTAATGCAGCTGGCACGACAGGTT
TCCCGACTGGAAAGCGGGCAGTGAGCGCAACGCAATTAATGTGAGTTAGCTCACTCATTAGGCACCCCAG
GCTTTACACTTTATGCTTCCGGCTCGTATGTTGTGTGGAATTGTGAGCGGATAACAATTTCACACAGGAA
ACAGCTATGACCATGATTACGAATTGCCTGCAGGCAGCTGCGCGCTCGCTCGCTCACTGAGGCCGCCCGG
GCAAAGCCCGGGCGTCGGGCGACCTTTGGTCGCCCGGCCTCAGTGAGCGAGCGAGCGCGCAGAGAGGGAG
TGGCCAACTCCATCACTAGGGGTTCCTATCGATGGCGCGCCTACCACATTTGTAGAGGTTTTACTTGCTT
TAAAAAACCTCCCACATCTCCCCCTGAACCTGAAACATAAAATGAATGCAATTGTTGTTGTTAACTTGTT
TATTGCAGCTTATAATGGTTACAAATAAAGCAATAGCATCACAAATTTCACAAATAAAGCATTTTTTTCA
CTGCATTCTAGTTGTGGTTTGTCCAAACTCATCAATGTATCTTATCATGTCTGTGTACAGCGGGGAGGCG
GCCCAAAGGGAGATCCGACTCGTCTGAGGGCGAAGGCGAAGACGCGGAAGAGGCCGCAGAGCCGGCAGCA
GGCCGCGGGAAGGAAGGTCCGCTGGATTGAGGGCCGAAGGGACGTAGCAGAAGGACGTCCCGCGCAGAAT
CCAGGTGGCAACACAGGCGAGCAGCCAAGGAAAGGACGATGATTTCCCCGACAACACCACGGAATTGTCA
GTGCCCAACAGCCGAGCCCCTGTCCAGCAGCGGGCAAGGCAGGCGGCGATGAGTTCCGCCGTGGCAATAG
GGAGGGGGAAAGCGAAAGTCCCGGAAAGGAGCTGACAGGTGGTGGCAATGCCCCAACCAGTGGGGGTTGC
GTCAGCAAACACAGTGCACACCACGCCACGTTGCCTGACAACGGGCCACAACTCCTCATAAAGAGACAGC
AACCAGGATTTATACAAGGAGGAGAAAATGAAAGCCATACGGGAAGCAATAGCATGATACAAAGGCATTA
AAGCAGCGTATCCACATAGCGTAAAAGGAGCAACATAGTTAAGAATACCAGTCAATCTTTCACAAATTTT
GTAATCCAGAGGTTGATTGCTAGCATAACTTCGTATAGCATACATTATACGAAGTTATTCTTTGCACCAT
TCTAAAGAATAACAGTGATAATTTCTGGGTTAAGGCAAATAACTTCGTATAGGATACTTTATACGAAGTT
ATGGTACCGGGCCCCCCCTCGAGGTCGACGGTATCGATAAGCTTGATATCGAATTCCTGCAGCCCGGGGG
ATCCACTAGTTCTAGAGCGGCCGCCACCGCGGTGGAGCTCATAACTTCGTATAATGTATGCTATACGAAG
TTATTAAGAGGTTTCATATTGCTAATAGCAGCTACAATCCAGCTACCATTCTGCATAACTTCGTATAAAG
TATCCTATACGAAGTTATACCGGTGCGAGCAGCGGAGGTGATGCGTCTCCTCTCCAACCTGCTCTGGCTC
TGCTCGCTCCTGGGATGCGAGGGCTTTATGAAGGAGTGGGCTAGACTGGCGATGCCCGGGTGCCCCTGGC
AACACCCCCTGGCATAGCCTGAGGGGGTGGGGTTGGGCCGCAGCCCAGCTATGGGGAGAGCTCTCCCCTC
ACCCATTTGTGTCCTTGGACTTCTGGGAAGCAGACAGCCCTCCTCTCCCCCCCTGCCACCCACTGTCCAT
GCCTGGGCATCCCCTGATCCCCTTTCCTGGGCACAGGCTGAATAGAGCCTTGTTCTCCACCGCCGGTGGC
GCCACACAGCAAGGGCAGCCCCTAGGGGGCTGTGCTGCTTTTATCCCAAGATGCCAGGCTGTCAGGCTGG
GGTGCAATGCAAGCCCCCTGCTCAATGGGCTTCTCGGAAGGCATTTGAGGGGGGCTGGGGTGCGGCGGGA
AGCAGGCACTGTGCCCACCCCGAACATTGTGTCTGTGCCAAGGTGAGTCATTCACTGGGCATGAAGAGGA
GGCCCTGGGGGGCGGCCAGCCCAATGCTGCCAGGTCTGCTTGCAGACAAGGCCTGGCTGTCTGCCTCCTC
CCCAGCTCACAGAGCCAGCTCAGGCCCCCGAGCCTCTGTCAGAGCAGCGTCCCCTACTCCACACCAGGAT
ATGTTAGATCTAGGAACCCCTAGTGATGGAGTTGGCCACTCCCTCTCTGCGCGCTCGCTCGCTCACTGAG
GCCGGGCGACCAAAGGTCGCCCGACGCCCGGGCTTTGCCCGGGCGGCCTCAGTGAGCGAGCGAGCGCGCA
GCTGCCTGCAGGCAGCTTGGCACTGGCCGTCGTTTTACAACGTCGTGACTGGGAAAACCCTGGCGTTACC
CAACTTAATCGCCTTGCAGCACATCCCCCTTTCGCCAGCTGGCGTAATAGCGAAGAGGCCCGCACCGATC
GCCCTTCCCAACAGTTGCGCAGCCTGAATGGCGAATGGCGCCTGATGCGGTATTTTCTCCTTACGCATCT
GTGCGGTATTTCACACCGCATA
[142 nt withheld, positions 3383-3524]
C
[141 nt withheld, positions 3526-3666]
CCTTTGACGTTGGAGTCCACGTTCTTT
[37 nt withheld, positions 3694-3730]
ACCCTATCTCGGGCTATTCTTTTGATTTATAAGGGATTTTGCCGATTTCGGCCTATTGGTTAAAAAATGA
GCTGATTTAACAAAAATTTAACGCGAATTTTAACAAAATATTAACGTTTACAATTTTATGGTGCACTCTC
AGTACAATCTGCTCTGATGCCGCATAGTTAAGCCAGCCCCGACACCCGCCAACACCCGCTGACGCGCCCT
GACGGGCTTGTCTGCTCCCGGCATCCGCTTACAGACAAGCTGTGACCGTCTCCGGGAGCTGCATGTGTCA
GAGGTTTTCACCGTCATCACCGAAACGCGCGAGACGAAAGGGCCTCGTGATACGCCTATTTTTATAGGTT
AATGTCATGATAATAATGGTTTCTTAGACGTCAGGTGGCACTTTTCGGGGAAATGTGCGCGGAACCCCTA
TTTGTTTATTTTTCTAAATACATTCAAATATGTATCCGCTCATGAGACAATAACCCTGATAAATGCTTCA
ATAATATTGAAAAAGGAAGAGTATGAGTATTCAACATTTCCGTGTCGCCCTTATTCCCTTTTTTGCGGCA
TTTTGCCTTCCTGTTTTTGCTCACCCAGAAACGCTGGTGAAAGTAAAAGATGCTGAAGATCAGTTGGGTG
CACGAGTGGGTTACATCGAACTGGATCTCAACAGCGGTAAGATCCTTGAGAGTTTTCGCCCCGAAGAACG
TTTTCCAATGATGAGCACTTTTAAAGTTCTGCTATGTGGCGCGGTATTATCCCGTATTGACGCCGGGCAA
GAGCAACTCGGTCGCCGCATACACTATTCTCAGAATGACTTGGTTGAGTACTCACCAGTCACAGAAAAGC
ATCTTACGGATGGCATGACAGTAAGAGAATTATGCAGTGCTGCCATAACCATGAGTGATAACACTGCGGC
CAACTTACTTCTGACAACGATCGGAGGACCGAAGGAGCTAACCGCTTTTTTGCACAACATGGGGGATCAT
GTAACTCGCCTTGATCGTTGGGAACCGGAGCTGAATGAAGCCATACCAAACGACGAGCGTGACACCACGA
TGCCTGTAGCAATGGCAACAACGTTGCGCAAACTATTAACTGGCGAACTACTTACTCTAGCTTCCCGGCA
ACAATTAATAGACTGGATGGAGGCGGATAAAGTTGCAGGACCACTTCTGCGCTCGGCCCTTCCGGCTGGC
TGGTTTATTGCTGATAAATCTGGAGCCGGTGAGCGTGGGTCTCGCGGTATCATTGCAGCACTGGGGCCAG
ATGGTAAGCCCTCCCGTATCGTAGTTATCTACACGACGGGGAGTCAGGCAACTATGGATGAACGAAATAG
ACAGATCGCTGAGATAGGTGCCTCACTGATTAAGCATTGGTAACTGTCAGACCAAGTTTACTCATATATA
CTTTAGATTGATTTAAAACTTCATTTTTAATTTAAAAGGATCTAGGTGAAGATCCTTTTTGATAATCTCA
TGACCAAAATCCCTTAACGTGAGTTTTCGTTCCACTGAGCGTCAGACCCCGTAGAAAAGATCAAAGGATC
TTC
Features (pLannotate 1.2.2; 24 found; start..end, strand, type, name):
      1..589     +  rep_origin     ori: high-copy-number ColE1/pMB1/pBR322/pUC origin of replication
    772..864     +  CDS            lacI (fragment): lac repressor; lacI; The lac repressor binds to the lac operator to inhibit transcription in E. coli. This inhibition can be relieved by adding lactose or isopropyl-β-D-thiogalactopyranoside (IPTG).
    877..898     +  protein_bind   CAP binding site: CAP binding activates transcription in the presence of cAMP. E. coli catabolite activator protein
    913..943     +  promoter       lac promoter: promoter for the E. coli lac operon
    951..967     +  protein_bind   lac operator: The lac repressor binds to the lac operator to inhibit transcription in E. coli. This inhibition can be relieved by adding lactose or isopropyl-β-D-thiogalactopyranoside (IPTG). lac repressor encoded by lacI
   1007..1147    -  repeat_region  AAV2 ITR: inverted terminal repeat of adeno-associated virus serotype 2 inverted
   1162..1230    +  CDS            large T antigen (fragment): large T antigen from SV40 (simian virus 40)
   1253..1374    +  polyA_signal   SV40 poly(A) signal: SV40 polyadenylation signal
   1390..1978    -  misc_feature   WPRE: woodchuck hepatitis virus posttranscriptional regulatory element
   1985..2018    +  protein_bind   loxP: Cre-mediated recombination occurs in the 8-bp core sequence (GCATACAT). Cre recombinase
   2019..2068    +  intron         β-globin intron (fragment): internally truncated intron from human β-globin
   2069..2102    +  protein_bind   lox2272: Cre-mediated recombination occurs in the 8-bp core sequence (GGATACTT). lox2272 sites are compatible with each other, but incompatible with loxP or loxN sites (Lee and Saito, 1988). Cre recombinase
   2103..2210    -  misc_feature   MCS: pBluescript multiple cloning site
   2211..2244    -  protein_bind   loxP: Cre-mediated recombination occurs in the 8-bp core sequence (GCATACAT). Cre recombinase
   2245..2294    +  intron         β-globin intron (fragment): internally truncated intron from human β-globin
   2295..2328    -  protein_bind   lox2272: Cre-mediated recombination occurs in the 8-bp core sequence (GGATACTT). lox2272 sites are compatible with each other, but incompatible with loxP or loxN sites (Lee and Saito, 1988). Cre recombinase
   3022..3162    +  repeat_region  AAV2 ITR: inverted terminal repeat of adeno-associated virus serotype 2 inverted
   3171..3325    +  CDS            lacZα (fragment): LacZα fragment of β-galactosidase; lacZ fragment
   3331..3382    -  misc_feature   bom (fragment): basis of mobility region from pBR322
   3401..3781    +  rep_origin     M13 ori (sequence partly withheld): M13 bacteriophage origin of replication; arrow indicates direction of (+) strand synthesis
   3857..3906    -  misc_feature   bom (fragment): basis of mobility region from pBR322
   4008..4043    -  CDS            rop (fragment): Rop protein, which maintains plasmids at low copy number; rop
   4138..4242    +  promoter       AmpR promoter: bla
   4243..5103    +  CDS            AmpR: β-lactamase; bla; confers resistance to ampicillin, carbenicillin, and related antibiotics
