[The description below was written by a language model from this plasmid's Addgene catalogue record and pLannotate feature annotations shown in this document.]
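Description:
GFAP-Flex-MCS-WPRE-SV40 - GCH32 is an empty adeno-associated virus (AAV) transfer plasmid intended as a cloning backbone for Cre-dependent transgene expression under a GFAP promoter, a promoter commonly used to direct expression to astrocytes. It was derived from a sister vector, CAG-FLEX-MCS-WPRE-SV40, presumably by exchanging the promoter. In bacteria it replicates from a high-copy ColE1/pUC-type origin and is selected with ampicillin through the β-lactamase gene. An M13 phage origin and remnants of lac, lacZα, bom and rop sequences are carried over from the parental cloning plasmid and have no role in the viral payload.

The sequence to be packaged lies between two AAV2 inverted terminal repeats, which provide the signals for genome replication and encapsidation when helper functions are supplied. In the sequence record the expression cassette runs on the reverse strand. An unannotated stretch of roughly 700 nt next to one ITR occupies the position expected for the GFAP promoter, although the feature table does not label it. Downstream is a FLEX (double-floxed inverted) switch: pairs of loxP and lox2272 sites in opposing orientations, separated by short spacers, flank a pBluescript-type multiple cloning site. A coding sequence is typically inserted there in the antisense orientation, and the depositor lists BglII and AgeI as retained cloning sites. Cre then inverts the insert and excises sites so that it is locked in the sense orientation, restricting expression to Cre-positive cells. A WPRE follows to enhance transcript stability and expression, and an SV40 polyadenylation signal terminates the transcript. No insert is present, so users supply their own gene.
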