Addgene plasmid #230830: GFAP-Flex-MCS-WPRE-SV40 - GCH32
Purpose: (Empty Backbone) AAV cloning vector for CRE dependent expression under the GFAP promoter.
Depositing lab: Kimberly Ritola. Depositing organization: University of North Carolina at Chapel Hill.
Backbone
  Vector backbone: CAG-FLEX-MCS-WPRE-SV40 - GCH2
  Backbone manufacturer: Ritola Lab
  Vector type: AAV, Cre/Lox ; Cloning Vector
Growth in bacteria
  Bacterial resistance: Ampicillin, 100 μg/mL
  Growth temperature: 37°C
  Growth strain: NEB Stable
  Copy number: High Copy
Gene/Insert
  Gene/Insert name: None
Terms and licenses: Academic/Nonprofit Terms; Industry Terms: Not Available to Industry
Depositor comments: 5' cloning site: BglII (not destroyed), 3' cloning site: AgeI (not destroyed)
How to cite: GFAP-Flex-MCS-WPRE-SV40 - GCH32 was a gift from Kimberly Ritola (Addgene plasmid # 230830 ; http://n2t.net/addgene:230830 ; RRID:Addgene_230830)
